>Addgene plasmid #219829 | pDRF1 ymScarletI3_T2A_mTurquoise2 | addgene full sequence | sequence record 437586 | Addgene NGS Result
CAAGCTTCCTGAAACGGAGAAACATAAACAGGCATTGCTGGGATCACCCATACATCACTCTGTTTTGCCT
GACCTTTTCCGGTAATTTGAAAACAAACCCGGTCTCGAAGCGGAGATCCGGCGATAATTACCGCAGAAAT
AAACCCATACACGAGACGTAGAACCAGCCGCACATGGCCGGAGAAACTCCTGCGAGAATTTCGTAAACTC
GCGCGCATTGCATCTGTATTTCCTAATGCGGCACTTCCAGGCCTCGATCGAGACCGTTTATCCATTGCTT
TTTTGTTGTCTTTTTCCCTCGTTCACAGAAAGTCTGAAGAAGCTATAGTAGAACTATGAGCTTTTTTTGT
TTCTGTTTTCCTTTTTTTTTTTTTTACCTCTGTGGAAATTGTTACTCTCACACTCTTTAGTTCGTTTGTT
TGTTTTGTTTATTCCAATTATGACCGGTGACGAAACGTGGTCGATGGTGGGTACCGCTTATGCTCCCCTC
CATTAGTTTCGATTATATAAAAAGGCCAAATATTGTATTATTTTCAAATGTCCTATCATTATCGTCTAAC
ATCTAATTTCTCTTAAATTTTTTCTCTTTCTTTCCTATAACACCAATAGTGAAAATCTTTTTTTCTTCTA
TATCTACAAAAACTTTTTTTTTCTATCAACCTCGTTGATAAATTTTTTCTTTAACAATCGTTAATAATTA
ATTAATTGGAAAATAACCATTTTTTCTCTCTTTTATACACACATTCAAAAGAAAGAAAAAAAATATACCC
CAGCCTCGACTAGTGAATTCGCGGCCATCACAAGTTTGTACAAAAAAGCAGGCTGCTAGCATGGATTCTA
CTGAAGCTGTTATTAAGGAATTCATGAGATTTAAGGTTCATATGGAAGGTTCTATGAATGGTCATGAATT
TGAAATTGAAGGTGAAGGTGAAGGTAGACCATATGAAGGTACTCAAACTGCTAAGTTGAAGGTCACTAAG
GGTGGTCCATTGCCATTCTCTTGGGATATTTTGTCTCCACAATTCATGTACGGTTCTAGAGCTTTTATTA
AGCATCCAGCTGACATTCCAGATTACTGGAAGCAATCTTTCCCAGAAGGTTTTAAATGGGAAAGAGTTAT
GATCTTTGAAGATGGTGGTACTGTTTCTGTTACTCAAGATACTTCTTTGGAAGATGGTACTTTGATTTAC
AAGGTTAAGTTGAGAGGTGGTAACTTCCCACCAGATGGTCCAGTTATGCAAAAGAGAACTATGGGTTGGG
AAGCCTCTACTGAAAGATTGTACCCAGAAGATGTTGTTTTAAAGGGTGATATTAAGATGGCTTTGAGATT
GAAGGATGGTGGTAGATACTTGGCTGATTTTAAGACTACTTATAAGGCTAAGAAGCCAGTTCAAATGCCA
GGTGCTTTCAACATTGATAGAAAGTTGGATATTACTTCTCATAACGAAGATTACACTGTTGTTGAACAAT
ACGAAAGATCTGTTGCTAGACATTCTACTGGTGGTTCTGGTGGTTCTTCCGGAGAGGGCAGAGGAAGTCT
TCTAACATGCGGTGACGTGGAGGAGAATCCCGGCCCTGGGGATCCACCGGTCGCCACCATGGTGAGCAAG
GGCGAGGAGCTGTTCACCGGGGTGGTGCCCATCCTGGTCGAGCTGGACGGCGACGTAAACGGCCACAAGT
TCAGCGTGTCCGGCGAGGGCGAGGGCGATGCCACCTACGGCAAGCTGACCCTGAAGTTCATCTGCACCAC
CGGCAAGCTGCCCGTGCCCTGGCCCACCCTCGTGACCACCCTGTCCTGGGGCGTGCAGTGCTTCGCCCGC
TACCCCGACCACATGAAGCAGCACGACTTCTTCAAGTCCGCCATGCCCGAAGGCTACGTCCAGGAGCGCA
CCATCTTCTTCAAGGACGACGGCAACTACAAGACCCGCGCCGAGGTGAAGTTCGAGGGCGACACCCTGGT
GAACCGCATCGAGCTGAAGGGCATCGACTTCAAGGAGGACGGCAACATCCTGGGGCACAAGCTGGAGTAC
AACTACTTTAGCGACAACGTCTATATCACCGCCGACAAGCAGAAGAACGGCATCAAGGCCAACTTCAAGA
TCCGCCACAACATCGAGGACGGCGGCGTGCAGCTCGCCGACCACTACCAGCAGAACACCCCCATCGGCGA
CGGCCCCGTGCTGCTGCCCGACAACCACTACCTGAGCACCCAGTCCAAGCTGAGCAAAGACCCCAACGAG
AAGCGCGATCACATGGTCCTGCTGGAGTTCGTGACCGCCGCCGGGATCACTCTCGGCATGGACGAGCTGT
ACAAGTAAAGCGGCCGCACCCAGCTTTCTTGTACAAAGTGGTGTAGTTAATTCATGATGGCCGCTGCAGG
TCGACCTCGAGGGGGGGCCCGGTACCCAATTCGCCCTATAGTGAGTCGTATTACGCGCGGATCCAGCTTT
GGACTTCTTCGCCAGAGGTTTGGTCAAGTCTCCAATCAAGGTTGTCGGCTTGTCTACCTTGCCAGAAATT
TACGAAAAGATGGAAAAGGGTCAAATCGTTGGTAGATACGTTGTTGACACTTCTAAATAAGCGAATTTCT
TATGATTTATGATTTTTATTATTAAATAAGTTATAAAAAAAATAAGTGTATACAAATTTTAAAGTGACTC
TTAGGTTTTAAAACGAAAATTCTTATTCTTGAGTAACTCTTTCCTGTAGGTCAGGTTGCTTTCTCAGGTA
TAGCATGAGGTCGCTCTTATTGACCACACCTCTACCGGCATGCCAATTCACTGGCCGTCGTTTTACAACG
TCGTGACTGGGAAAACCCTGGCGTTACCCAACTTAATCGCCTTGCAGCACATCCCCCTTTCGCCAGCTGG
CGTAATAGCGAAGAGGCCCGCACCGATCGCCCTTCCCAACAGTTGCGCAGCCTGAATGGCGAATGGCGCC
TGATGCGGTATTTTCTCCTTACGCATCTGTGCGGTATTTCACACCGCATAATCGGATCGTACTTGTTACC
CATCATTGAATTTTGAACATCCGAACCTGGGAGTTTTCCCTGAAACAGATAGTATATTTGAACCTGTATA
ATAATATATAGTCTAGCGCTTTACGGAAGACAATGTATGTATTTCGGTTCCTGGAGAAACTATTGCATCT
ATTGCATAGGTAATCTTGCACGTCGCATCCCCGGTTCATTTTCTGCGTTTCCATCTTGCACTTCAATAGC
ATATCTTTGTTAACGAAGCATCTGTGCTTCATTTTGTAGAACAAAAATGCAACGCGAGAGCGCTAATTTT
TCAAACAAAGAATCTGAGCTGCATTTTTACAGAACAGAAATGCAACGCGAAAGCGCTATTTTACCAACGA
AGAATCTGTGCTTCATTTTTGTAAAACAAAAATGCAACGCGAGAGCGCTAATTTTTCAAACAAAGAATCT
GAGCTGCATTTTTACAGAACAGAAATGCAACGCGAGAGCGCTATTTTACCAACAAAGAATCTATACTTCT
TTTTTGTTCTACAAAAATGCATCCCGAGAGCGCTATTTTTCTAACAAAGCATCTTAGATTACTTTTTTTC
TCCTTTGTGCGCTCTATAATGCAGTCTCTTGATAACTTTTTGCACTGTAGGTCCGTTAAGGTTAGAAGAA
GGCTACTTTGGTGTCTATTTTCTCTTCCATAAAAAAAGCCTGACTCCACTTCCCGCGTTTACTGATTACT
AGCGAAGCTGCGGGTGCATTTTTTCAAGATAAAGGCATCCCCGATTATATTCTATACCGATGTGGATTGC
GCATACTTTGTGAACAGAAAGTGATAGCGTTGATGATTCTTCATTGGTCAGAAAATTATGAACGGTTTCT
TCTATTTTGTCTCTATATACTACGTATAGGAAATGTTTACATTTTCGTATTGTTTTCGATTCACTCTATG
AATAGTTCTTACTACAATTTTTTTGTCTAAAGAGTAATACTAGAGATAAACATAAAAAATGTAGAGGTCG
AGTTTAGATGCAAGTTCAAGGAGCGAAAGGTGGATGGGTAGGTTATATAGGGATATAGCACAGAGATATA
TAGCAAAGAGATACTTTTGAGCAATGTTTGTGGAAGCGGTATTCGCAATATTTTAGTAGCTCGTTACAGT
CCGGTGCGTTTTTGGTTTTTTGAAAGTGCGTCTTCAGAGCGCTTTTGGTTTTCAAAAGCGCTCTGAAGTT
CCTATACTTTCTAGCTAGAGAATAGGAACTTCGGAATAGGAACTTCAAAGCGTTTCCGAAAACGAGCGCT
TCCGAAAATGCAACGCGAGCTGCGCACATACAGCTCACTGTTCACGTCGCACCTATATCTGCGTGTTGCC
TGTATATATATATACATGAGAAGAACGGCATAGTGCGTGTTTATGCTTAAATGCGTACTTATATGCGTCT
ATTTATGTAGGATGAAAGGTAGTCTAGTACCTCCTGTGATATTATCCCATTCCATGCGGGGTATCGTATG
CTTCCTTCAGCACTACCCTTTAGCTGTTCTATATGCTGCCACTCCTCAATTGGATTAGTCTCATCCTTCA
ATGCTATCATTTCCTTTGATATTGGATCGATCCGATGATAAGCTGTCAAACATGAGAATTGGGTAATAAC
TGATATAATTAAATTGAAGCTCTAATTTGTGAGTTTAGTATACATGCATTTACTTATAATACAGTTTTTT
AGTTTTGCTGGCCGCATCTTCTCAAATATGCTTCCCAGCCTGCTTTTCTGTAACGTTCACCCTCTACCTT
AGCATCCCTTCCCTTTGCAAATAGTCCTCTTCCAACAATAATAATGTCAGATCCTGTAGAGACCACATCA
TCCACGGTTCTATACTGTTGACCCAATGCGTCTCCCTTGTCATCTAAACCCACACCGGGTGTCATAATCA
ACCAATCGTAACCTTCATCTCTTCCACCCATGTCTCTTTGAGCAATAAAGCCGATAACAAAATCTTTGTC
GCTCTTCGCAATGTCAACAGTACCCTTAGTATATTCTCCAGTAGATAGGGAGCCCTTGCATGACAATTCT
GCTAACATCAAAAGGCCTCTAGGTTCCTTTGTTACTTCTTCTGCCGCCTGCTTCAAACCGCTAACAATAC
CTGGGCCCACCACACCGTGTGCATTCGTAATGTCTGCCCATTCTGCTATTCTGTATACACCCGCAGAGTA
CTGCAATTTGACTGTATTACCAATGTCAGCAAATTTTCTGTCTTCGAAGAGTAAAAAATTGTACTTGGCG
GATAATGCCTTTAGCGGCTTAACTGTGCCCTCCATGGAAAAATCAGTCAAGATATCCACATGTGTTTTTA
GTAAACAAATTTTGGGACCTAATGCTTCAACTAACTCCAGTAATTCCTTGGTGGTACGAACATCCAATGA
AGCACACAAGTTTGTTTGCTTTTCGTGCATGATATTAAATAGCTTGGCAGCAACAGGACTAGGATGAGTA
GCAGCACGTTCCTTATATGTAGCTTTCGACATGATTTATCTTCGTTTCCTGCATGTTTTTGTTCTGTGCA
GTTGGGTTAAGAATACTGGGCAATTTCATGTTTCTTCAACACTACATATGCGTATATATACCAATCTAAG
TCTGTGCTCCTTCCTTCGTTCTTCCTTCTGTTCGGAGATTACCGAATCAAAAAAATTTCAAGGAAACCGA
AATCAAAAAAAAGAATAAAAAAAAAATGATGAATTGAAAAGCTAATTCTTGAAGACGAAAGGGCCTCGTG
ATACGCCTATTTTTATAGGTTAATGTCATGATAATAATGGTTTCTTAGACGTCAGGTGGCACTTTTCGGG
GAAATGTGCGCGGAACCCCTATTTGTTTATTTTTCTAAATACATTCAAATATGTATCCGCTCATGAGACA
ATAACCCTGATAAATGCTTCAATAATATTGAAAAAGGAAGAGTATGAGTATTCAACATTTCCGTGTCGCC
CTTATTCCCTTTTTTGCGGCATTTTGCCTTCCTGTTTTTGCTCACCCAGAAACGCTGGTGAAAGTAAAAG
ATGCTGAAGATCAGTTGGGTGCACGAGTGGGTTACATCGAACTGGATCTCAACAGCGGTAAGATCCTTGA
GAGTTTTCGCCCCGAAGAACGTTTTCCAATGATGAGCACTTTTAAAGTTCTGCTATGTGGCGCGGTATTA
TCCCGTATTGACGCCGGGCAAGAGCAACTCGGTCGCCGCATACACTATTCTCAGAATGACTTGGTTGAGT
ACTCACCAGTCACAGAAAAGCATCTTACGGATGGCATGACAGTAAGAGAATTATGCAGTGCTGCCATAAC
CATGAGTGATAACACTGCGGCCAACTTACTTCTGACAACGATCGGAGGACCGAAGGAGCTAACCGCTTTT
TTGCACAACATGGGGGATCATGTAACTCGCCTTGATCGTTGGGAACCGGAGCTGAATGAAGCCATACCAA
ACGACGAGCGTGACACCACGATGCCTGTAGCAATGGCAACAACGTTGCGCAAACTATTAACTGGCGAACT
ACTTACTCTAGCTTCCCGGCAACAATTAATAGACTGGATGGAGGCGGATAAAGTTGCAGGACCACTTCTG
CGCTCGGCCCTTCCGGCTGGCTGGTTTATTGCTGATAAATCTGGAGCCGGTGAGCGTGGGTCTCGCGGTA
TCATTGCAGCACTGGGGCCAGATGGTAAGCCCTCCCGTATCGTAGTTATCTACACGACGGGGAGTCAGGC
AACTATGGATGAACGAAATAGACAGATCGCTGAGATAGGTGCCTCACTGATTAAGCATTGGTAACTGTCA
GACCAAGTTTACTCATATATACTTTAGATTGATTTAAAACTTCATTTTTAATTTAAAAGGATCTAGGTGA
AGATCCTTTTTGATAATCTCATGACCAAAATCCCTTAACGTGAGTTTTCGTTCCACTGAGCGTCAGACCC
CGTAGAAAAGATCAAAGGATCTTCTTGAGATCCTTTTTTTCTGCGCGTAATCTGCTGCTTGCAAACAAAA
AAACCACCGCTACCAGCGGTGGTTTGTTTGCCGGATCAAGAGCTACCAACTCTTTTTCCGAAGGTAACTG
GCTTCAGCAGAGCGCAGATACCAAATACTGTTCTTCTAGTGTAGCCGTAGTTAGGCCACCACTTCAAGAA
CTCTGTAGCACCGCCTACATACCTCGCTCTGCTAATCCTGTTACCAGTGGCTGCTGCCAGTGGCGATAAG
TCGTGTCTTACCGGGTTGGACTCAAGACGATAGTTACCGGATAAGGCGCAGCGGTCGGGCTGAACGGGGG
GTTCGTGCACACAGCCCAGCTTGGAGCGAACGACCTACACCGAACTGAGATACCTACAGCGTGAGCTATG
AGAAAGCGCCACGCTTCCCGAAGGGAGAAAGGCGGACAGGTATCCGGTAAGCGGCAGGGTCGGAACAGGA
GAGCGCACGAGGGAGCTTCCAGGGGGAAACGCCTGGTATCTTTATAGTCCTGTCGGGTTTCGCCACCTCT
GACTTGAGCGTCGATTTTTGTGATGCTCGTCAGGGGGGCGGAGCCTATGGAAAAACGCCAGCAACGCGGC
CTTTTTACGGTTCCTGGCCTTTTGCTGGCCTTTTGCTCACATGTTCTTTCCTGCGTTATCCCCTGATTCT
GTGGATAACCGTATTACCGCCTTTGAGTGAGCTGATACCGCTCGCCGCAGCCGAACGACCGAGCGCAGCG
AGTCAGTGAGCGAGGAAGCGGAAGAGCGCCCAATACGCAAACCGCCTCTCCCCGCGCGTTGGCCGATTCA
TTAATGCAGCTGGCACGACAGGTTTCCCGACTGGAAAGCGGGCAGTGAGCGCAACGCAATTAATGTGAGT
TAGCTCACTCATTAGGCACCCCAGGCTTTACACTTTATGCTTCCGGCTCGTATGTTGTGTGGAATTGTGA
GCGGATAACAATTTCACACAGGAAACAGCTATGACCATGATTACGCCAAGCTTACCGCATCAGGAAATTG
TAAGCGTTAATATTTTGTTAAAATTCGCGTTAAATTTTTGTTAAATCAGCTCATTTTTTAACCAATAGGC
CGAAATCGGCAAAATCCCTTATAAATCAAAAGAATAGACCGAGATAGGGT
[37 nt withheld, positions 8101-8137]
AAAGAACGTGGACTCCAACGTCAAAGG
[49 nt withheld, positions 8165-8213]
T
[91 nt withheld, positions 8215-8305]
G
[124 nt withheld, positions 8307-8430]
CCATTCGC
Features (pLannotate 1.2.2; 26 found; start..end, strand, type, name):
      3..257     -  CDS            BRP1 (fragment): BRP1_YEAST - Protein predicted: Swiss-Prot protein existence level 4. From Saccharomyces cerevisiae (strain ATCC 204508 / S288c) (Baker's yeast).
    359..375     -  promoter       ARG4 promoter (fragment): S. cerevisiae ARG4
    480..563     +  CDS            YG007_YEAST: Protein predicted: Swiss-Prot protein existence level 4. From Saccharomyces cerevisiae (strain ATCC 204508 / S288c) (Baker's yeast).
    800..824     +  protein_bind   attB1: mutant version of attB; recombination site for the Gateway® BP reaction BP Clonase™
    843..1505    +  CDS            mScarlet-I: mScarlet-I is a basic (constitutively fluorescent) red fluorescent protein published in 2016, derived from synthetic construct. It is reported to be a rapidly-maturing monomer with moderate acid sensitivity.
   1599..2318    +  CDS            mTurquoise2: enhanced monomeric variant of CFP (Goedhart et al., 2012) mammalian codon-optimized
   2328..2352    -  protein_bind   attB2: mutant version of attB; recombination site for the Gateway® BP reaction BP Clonase™
   2380..2406    +  misc_feature   MCS (fragment): pBluescript multiple cloning site
   2415..2433    -  promoter       T7 promoter: promoter for bacteriophage T7 RNA polymerase
   2434..2577    +  CDS            ADH1 (fragment): ADH1_YEAST - Also known as ADC1. Experimental evidence at protein level: Swiss-Prot protein existence level 1. This isozyme preferentially catalyzes the conversion of primary unbranched alcohols to their corresponding aldehydes. Also shows activity toward secondary alcohols. From Saccharomyces cerevisiae (strain ATCC 204508 / S288c) (Baker's yeast).
   2581..2768    +  terminator     ADH1 terminator: S. cerevisiae ADH1; transcription terminator for the S. cerevisiae alcohol dehydrogenase 1 (ADH1) gene
   2776..2933    +  CDS            lacZα (fragment): LacZα fragment of β-galactosidase; lacZ fragment
   2939..2990    -  misc_feature   bom (fragment): basis of mobility region from pBR322
   2995..3078    +  CDS            RAF1 (fragment): RAF_YEAST - Experimental evidence at transcript level: Swiss-Prot protein existence level 2. Antagonizes transcriptional repression of recombinase FLP by REP1-REP2. May play a role in plasmid partitioning. From Saccharomyces cerevisiae (strain ATCC 204508 / S288c) (Baker's yeast).
   3232..4578    -  rep_origin     2μ ori: yeast 2μ plasmid origin of replication
   4583..4599    -  promoter       tet promoter (fragment): E. coli promoter for tetracycline efflux protein gene
   4689..5492    -  CDS            URA3: orotidine-5'-phosphate decarboxylase, required for uracil biosynthesis; S. cerevisiae URA3; yeast auxotrophic marker, counterselectable with 5-fluoroorotic acid (5-FOA)
   5493..5708    -  promoter       URA3 promoter: S. cerevisiae URA3
   5819..5923    +  promoter       AmpR promoter: bla
   5924..6784    +  CDS            AmpR: β-lactamase; bla; confers resistance to ampicillin, carbenicillin, and related antibiotics
   6955..7543    +  rep_origin     ori: high-copy-number ColE1/pMB1/pBR322/pUC origin of replication
   7726..7818    +  CDS            lacI (fragment): lac repressor; lacI; The lac repressor binds to the lac operator to inhibit transcription in E. coli. This inhibition can be relieved by adding lactose or isopropyl-β-D-thiogalactopyranoside (IPTG).
   7831..7852    +  protein_bind   CAP binding site: CAP binding activates transcription in the presence of cAMP. E. coli catabolite activator protein
   7867..7897    +  promoter       lac promoter: promoter for the E. coli lac operon
   7905..7921    +  protein_bind   lac operator: The lac repressor binds to the lac operator to inhibit transcription in E. coli. This inhibition can be relieved by adding lactose or isopropyl-β-D-thiogalactopyranoside (IPTG). lac repressor encoded by lacI
   8002..8430    -  rep_origin     f1 ori (sequence partly withheld): f1 bacteriophage origin of replication; arrow indicates direction of (+) strand synthesis
