[The description below was written by a language model from this plasmid's Addgene catalogue record and pLannotate feature annotations shown in this document.]
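Description:
pDRF1 ymScarletI3_T2A_mTurquoise2 is an 8.4 kb yeast expression plasmid built on the pDRF1 backbone, designed as an E. coli–Saccharomyces cerevisiae shuttle vector. In bacteria it is maintained at high copy through a ColE1/pUC-type origin and selected with ampicillin via the β-lactamase gene. An f1 origin and remnants of a lac promoter/lacZα cloning region are also present. In yeast it replicates episomally from the 2μ origin and is selected by uracil prototrophy through URA3 with its own promoter, a marker that can also be counterselected with 5-FOA.

The payload is a synthetic open reading frame joining the red fluorescent protein ymScarletI3 (annotated by homology as mScarlet-I) to the cyan protein mTurquoise2. The T2A element named in the construct title presumably lies in the short unannotated gap between the two coding regions. T2A is a viral 2A peptide that causes ribosomal skipping, so a single transcript yields two separate proteins in roughly equal amounts. The cassette is flanked by Gateway attB1 and attB2 sites and is followed by the ADH1 terminator. The record does not name the yeast promoter driving expression. The region upstream of attB1 is annotated only with fragments of yeast genomic sequence, and the T7 promoter beyond attB2 points back towards the insert.

The stated purpose is equimolar expression of the two fluorescent proteins in budding yeast. This arrangement lets mTurquoise2 serve as an internal reference for normalising the red signal, in keeping with the associated side-by-side characterisation of new fluorescent proteins in yeast.
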