Addgene plasmid #219829: pDRF1 ymScarletI3_T2A_mTurquoise2
Purpose: equimolar expression of ymScarletI3 and mTurquoise2 in budding yeast
Depositing lab: Bas Teusink. Depositing organization: Vrije Universiteit Amsterdam. Publication: Side-by-Side Systematic Characterization of Novel FPs in Budding Yeast. Botman D, de Groot DH, Wehrens M, van Rossum K, Yska S, van der Kieft B, Albert V, Minghetti N, Goedhart J, Teusink B. ACS Synth Biol. 2026 Apr 1. doi: 10.1021/acssynbio.5c00676. PubMed 41919951.
Backbone
  Vector backbone: pDRF1
  Vector type: Yeast Expression
Growth in bacteria
  Bacterial resistance: Ampicillin, 100 μg/mL
  Growth temperature: 37°C
  Growth strain: DH5alpha
  Copy number: High Copy
Gene/Insert
  Gene/Insert name: ymScarletI3_T2A_mTurquoise2
  Species: Synthetic
  Cloning method: Restriction Enzyme; 5′ cloning site Unknown (unknown if destroyed)
Terms and licenses: Academic/Nonprofit Terms; Industry Terms
How to cite: pDRF1 ymScarletI3_T2A_mTurquoise2 was a gift from Bas Teusink (Addgene plasmid # 219829 ; http://n2t.net/addgene:219829 ; RRID:Addgene_219829)
